>Addgene plasmid #119760 | pSGDlucV3.0 | addgene full sequence | sequence record 233131 | Addgene NGS Result
CGCCTCGGCCTCTGAGCTATTCCAGAAGTAGTGAGGAGGCTTTTTTGGAGGCCTAGGCTTTTGCAAAAAG
CTCTAATACGACTCACTATAGGGAGCTTGGCAATCCGGTACTGTTGGTAAAGCCACCATGGCTTCCAAGG
TGTACGACCCCGAGCAACGCAAACGCATGATCACTGGGCCTCAGTGGTGGGCTCGCTGCAAGCAAATGAA
CGTGCTGGACTCCTTCATCAACTACTATGATTCCGAGAAGCACGCCGAGAACGCCGTGATTTTTCTGCAT
GGTAACGCTGCCTCCAGCTACCTGTGGAGGCACGTCGTGCCTCACATCGAGCCCGTGGCTAGATGCATCA
TCCCTGATCTGATCGGAATGGGCAAATCCGGCAAGAGCGGGAATGGCTCATATCGCCTCCTGGATCACTA
CAAGTACCTCACCGCTTGGTTCGAGCTGCTGAACCTTCCAAAGAAAATCATCTTTGTGGGCCACGACTGG
GGGGCTTGTCTGGCCTTTCACTACTCCTACGAGCACCAAGACAAGATCAAGGCCATCGTCCATGCTGAGA
GTGTCGTGGACGTGATCGAGTCCTGGGACGAGTGGCCTGACATCGAGGAGGATATCGCCCTGATCAAGAG
CGAAGAGGGCGAGAAAATGGTGCTTGAGAATAACTTCTTCGTCGAGACCATGCTCCCAAGCAAGATCATG
CGGAAACTGGAGCCTGAGGAGTTCGCTGCCTACCTGGAGCCATTCAAGGAGAAGGGCGAGGTTAGACGGC
CTACCCTCTCCTGGCCTCGCGAGATCCCTCTCGTTAAGGGAGGCAAGCCCGACGTCGTCCAGATTGTCCG
CAACTACAACGCCTACCTTCGGGCCAGCGACGATCTGCCTAAGATGTTCATCGAGTCCGACCCTGGGTTC
TTTTCCAACGCTATTGTCGAGGGAGCTAAGAAGTTCCCTAACACCGAGTTCGTGAAGGTGAAGGGCCTCC
ACTTCAGCCAGGAGGACGCTCCAGATGAAATGGGAAAATACATCAAGAGCTTCGTGGAGCGCGTGCTGAA
GAACGAGCAGTATTTCTACACCTCGAGAGAAGCCAGACACAAACAGAAAATTGTGGCACCGGTGAAACAG
ACTTTGAATTTTGACCTTCTTAAGCTGGCGGGAGACGTCGAGTCCAACCCCGGGCCCTACTCGAGCAGAA
GCTTAGATCTGAGGCACGGCATAAGCAAAAGATCGTAGCCCCAGTAAAGCAAACACTCAACTTCGATCTA
CTCAAACTCGCAGGTGATGTGGAATCTAATCCAGGACCTTTCGGATCTGCCACCATTGAAGATGCCAAAA
ACATTAAGAAGGGCCCAGCGCCATTCTACCCACTCGAAGACGGGACCGCCGGCGAGCAGCTGCACAAAGC
CATGAAGCGCTACGCCCTGGTGCCCGGCACCATCGCCTTTACCGACGCACATATCGAGGTGGACATTACC
TACGCCGAGTACTTCGAGATGAGCGTTCGGCTGGCAGAAGCTATGAAGCGCTATGGGCTGAATACAAACC
ATCGGATCGTGGTGTGCAGCGAGAATAGCTTGCAGTTCTTCATGCCCGTGTTGGGTGCCCTGTTCATCGG
TGTGGCTGTGGCCCCAGCTAACGACATCTACAACGAGCGCGAGCTGCTGAACAGCATGGGCATCAGCCAG
CCCACCGTCGTATTCGTGAGCAAGAAAGGGCTGCAAAAGATCCTCAACGTGCAAAAGAAGCTACCGATCA
TACAAAAGATCATCATCATGGATAGCAAGACCGACTACCAGGGCTTCCAAAGCATGTACACCTTCGTGAC
TTCCCATTTGCCACCCGGCTTCAACGAGTACGACTTCGTGCCCGAGAGCTTCGACCGGGACAAAACCATC
GCCCTGATCATGAACAGTAGTGGCAGTACCGGATTGCCCAAGGGCGTAGCCCTACCGCACCGCACCGCTT
GTGTCCGATTCAGTCATGCCCGCGACCCCATCTTCGGCAACCAGATCATCCCCGACACCGCTATCCTCAG
CGTGGTGCCATTTCACCACGGCTTCGGCATGTTCACCACGCTGGGCTACTTGATCTGCGGCTTTCGGGTC
GTGCTCATGTACCGCTTCGAGGAGGAGCTATTCTTGCGCAGCTTGCAAGACTATAAGATTCAATCTGCCC
TGCTGGTGCCCACACTATTTAGCTTCTTCGCTAAGAGCACTCTCATCGACAAGTACGACCTAAGCAACTT
GCACGAGATCGCCAGCGGCGGGGCGCCGCTCAGCAAGGAGGTAGGTGAGGCCGTGGCCAAACGCTTCCAC
CTACCAGGCATCCGCCAGGGCTACGGCCTGACAGAAACAACCAGCGCCATTCTGATCACCCCCGAAGGGG
ACGACAAGCCTGGCGCAGTAGGCAAGGTGGTGCCCTTCTTCGAGGCTAAGGTGGTGGACTTGGACACCGG
TAAGACACTGGGTGTGAACCAGCGCGGCGAGCTGTGCGTCCGTGGCCCCATGATCATGAGCGGCTACGTT
AACAACCCCGAGGCTACAAACGCTCTCATCGACAAGGACGGCTGGCTGCACAGCGGCGACATCGCCTACT
GGGACGAGGACGAGCACTTCTTCATCGTGGACCGGCTGAAGAGCCTGATCAAATACAAGGGCTACCAGGT
AGCCCCAGCCGAACTGGAGAGCATCCTGCTGCAACACCCCAACATCTTCGACGCCGGGGTCGCCGGCCTG
CCCGACGACGATGCCGGCGAGCTGCCCGCCGCAGTCGTCGTGCTGGAACACGGTAAAACCATGACCGAGA
AGGAGATCGTGGACTATGTGGCCAGCCAGGTTACAACCGCCAAGAAGCTGCGCGGTGGTGTTGTGTTCGT
GGACGAGGTGCCTAAAGGACTGACCGGCAAGTTGGACGCCCGCAAGATCCGCGAGATTCTCATTAAGGCC
AAGAAGGGCGGCAAGATCGCCGTGTAATAATTCTAGAGTCGGGGCGGCCGGCCGCTTCGAGCAGACATGA
TAAGATACATTGATGAGTTTGGACAAACCACAACTAGAATGCAGTGAAAAAAATGCTTTATTTGTGAAAT
TTGTGATGCTATTGCTTTATTTGTAACCATTATAAGCTGCAATAAACAAGTTAACAACAACAATTGCATT
CATTTTATGTTTCAGGTTCAGGGGGAGGTGTGGGAGGTTTTTTAAAGCAAGTAAAACCTCTACAAATGTG
GTAAAATCGATAAGGATCCGTCGACCGATGCCCTTGAGAGCCTTCAACCCAGTCAGCTCCTTCCGGTGGG
CGCGGGGCATGACTATCGTCGCCGCACTTATGACTGTCTTCTTTATCATGCAACTCGTAGGACAGGTGCC
GGCAGCGCTCTTCCGCTTCCTCGCTCACTGACTCGCTGCGCTCGGTCGTTCGGCTGCGGCGAGCGGTATC
AGCTCACTCAAAGGCGGTAATACGGTTATCCACAGAATCAGGGGATAACGCAGGAAAGAACATGTGAGCA
AAAGGCCAGCAAAAGGCCAGGAACCGTAAAAAGGCCGCGTTGCTGGCGTTTTTCCATAGGCTCCGCCCCC
CTGACGAGCATCACAAAAATCGACGCTCAAGTCAGAGGTGGCGAAACCCGACAGGACTATAAAGATACCA
GGCGTTTCCCCCTGGAAGCTCCCTCGTGCGCTCTCCTGTTCCGACCCTGCCGCTTACCGGATACCTGTCC
GCCTTTCTCCCTTCGGGAAGCGTGGCGCTTTCTCATAGCTCACGCTGTAGGTATCTCAGTTCGGTGTAGG
TCGTTCGCTCCAAGCTGGGCTGTGTGCACGAACCCCCCGTTCAGCCCGACCGCTGCGCCTTATCCGGTAA
CTATCGTCTTGAGTCCAACCCGGTAAGACACGACTTATCGCCACTGGCAGCAGCCACTGGTAACAGGATT
AGCAGAGCGAGGTATGTAGGCGGTGCTACAGAGTTCTTGAAGTGGTGGCCTAACTACGGCTACACTAGAA
GAACAGTATTTGGTATCTGCGCTCTGCTGAAGCCAGTTACCTTCGGAAAAAGAGTTGGTAGCTCTTGATC
CGGCAAACAAACCACCGCTGGTAGCGGTGGTTTTTTTGTTTGCAAGCAGCAGATTACGCGCAGAAAAAAA
GGATCTCAAGAAGATCCTTTGATCTTTTCTACGGGGTCTGACGCTCAGTGGAACGAAAACTCACGTTAAG
GGATTTTGGTCATGAGATTATCAAAAAGGATCTTCACCTAGATCCTTTTAAATTAAAAATGAAGTTTTAA
ATCAATCTAAAGTATATATGAGTAAACTTGGTCTGACAGCGGCCGCAAATGCTAAACCACTGCAGTGGTT
ACCAGTGCTTGATCAGTGAGGCACCGATCTCAGCGATCTGCCTATTTCGTTCGTCCATAGTGGCCTGACT
CCCCGTCGTGTAGATCACTACGATTCGTGAGGGCTTACCATCAGGCCCCAGCGCAGCAATGATGCCGCGA
GAGCCGCGTTCACCGGCCCCCGATTTGTCAGCAATGAACCAGCCAGCAGGGAGGGCCGAGCGAAGAAGTG
GTCCTGCTACTTTGTCCGCCTCCATCCAGTCTATGAGCTGCTGTCGTGATGCTAGAGTAAGAAGTTCGCC
AGTGAGTAGTTTCCGAAGAGTTGTGGCCATTGCTACTGGCATCGTGGTATCACGCTCGTCGTTCGGTATG
GCTTCGTTCAACTCTGGTTCCCAGCGGTCAAGCCGGGTCACATGATCACCCATATTATGAAGAAATGCAG
TCAGCTCCTTAGGGCCTCCGATCGTTGTCAGAAGTAAGTTGGCCGCGGTGTTGTCGCTCATGGTAATGGC
AGCACTACACAATTCTCTTACCGTCATGCCATCCGTAAGATGCTTTTCCGTGACCGGCGAGTACTCAACC
AAGTCGTTTTGTGAGTAGTGTATACGGCGACCAAGCTGCTCTTGCCCGGCGTCTATACGGGACAACACCG
CGCCACATAGCAGTACTTTGAAAGTGCTCATCATCGGGAATCGTTCTTCGGGGCGGAAAGACTCAAGGAT
CTTGCCGCTATTGAGATCCAGTTCGATATAGCCCACTCTTGCACCCAGTTGATCTTCAGCATCTTTTACT
TTCACCAGCGTTTCGGGGTGTGCAAAAACAGGCAAGCAAAATGCCGCAAAGAAGGGAATGAGTGCGACAC
GAAAATGTTGGATGCTCATACTCGTCCTTTTTCAATATTATTGAAGCATTTATCAGGGTTACTAGTACGT
CTCTCAAGGATAAGTAAGTAATATTAAGGTACGGGAGGTATTGGACAGGCCGCAATAAAATATCTTTATT
TTCATTACATCTGTGTGTTGGTTTTTTGTGTGAATCGATAGTACTAACATACGCTCTCCATCAAAACAAA
ACGAAACAAAACAAACTAGCAAAATAGGCTGTCCCCAGTGCAAGTGCAGGTGCCAGAACATTTCTCTGGC
CTAACTGGCCGGTACCTGAGCTCGCTAGCTTCGAGGATATCAGATCAGCGCAGCACCATGGCCTGAAATA
ACCTCTGAAAGAGGAACTTGGTTAGGTACCTTCTGAGGCGGAAAGAACCAGCTGTGGAATGTGTGTCAGT
TAGGGTGTGGAAAGTCCCCAGGCTCCCCAGCAGGCAGAAGTATGCAAAGCATGCATCTCAATTAGTCAGC
AACCAGGTGTGGAAAGTCCCCAGGCTCCCCAGCAGGCAGAAGTATGCAAAGCATGCATCTCAATTAGTCA
GCAACCATAGTCCCGCCCCTAACTCCGCCCATCCCGCCCCTAACTCCGCCCAGTTCCGCCCATTCTCCGC
CCCATGGCTGACTAATTTTTTTTATTTATGCAGAGGCCGAGGC
Features (pLannotate 1.2.2; 13 found; start..end, strand, type, name):
     74..92      +  promoter       T7 promoter: promoter for bacteriophage T7 RNA polymerase
    128..1062    +  CDS            hRluc (fragment): Renilla luciferase human codon-optimized
   1112..1177    +  CDS            F2A: 2A peptide from foot-and-mouth disease virus polyprotein Eukaryotic ribosomes fail to insert a peptide bond between the Gly and Pro residues, yielding separate polypeptides.
   1318..2967    +  CDS            luciferase: firefly luciferase synthetic luc2 version of the luciferase gene
   3011..3132    -  polyA_signal   SV40 poly(A) signal: SV40 polyadenylation signal
   3155..3223    -  CDS            large T antigen (fragment): large T antigen from SV40 (simian virus 40)
   3239..3371    +  CDS            TcR (fragment): tetracycline efflux protein; tet; confers resistance to tetracycline
   3551..4139    -  rep_origin     ori: high-copy-number ColE1/pMB1/pBR322/pUC origin of replication
   4339..5199    -  CDS            AmpR: β-lactamase confers resistance to ampicillin, carbenicillin, and related antibiotics
   5200..5241    -  promoter       AmpR promoter (fragment): bla
   5304..5352    +  polyA_signal   poly(A) signal: synthetic polyadenylation signal
   5366..5457    +  misc_feature   pause site: RNA polymerase II transcriptional pause signal from the human α2 globin gene
   5563..67      +  promoter       SV40 promoter (across the origin): SV40 enhancer and early promoter
