[The description below was written by a language model from this plasmid's Addgene catalogue record and pLannotate feature annotations shown in this document.]
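Description:
pSGDlucV3.0 is a 5,853 bp empty-backbone dual-luciferase reporter for mammalian expression, built on a pBR322-derived backbone and described as an updated version of the original pSGDluc. It is propagated in E. coli as a high-copy plasmid through a ColE1/pMB1-type origin and selected with ampicillin via the β-lactamase gene. A short tetracycline-resistance fragment and a sliver of SV40 large T antigen sequence are non-functional backbone remnants.

The reporter unit is driven by the SV40 enhancer/early promoter, which spans the sequence origin, followed immediately by a T7 promoter that permits in vitro transcription of the same cassette. Downstream lie human codon-optimized Renilla luciferase, a multiple cloning site region, and the synthetic luc2 firefly luciferase, terminated by an SV40 polyadenylation signal. According to the catalogue entry, FMDV 2A "StopGo" sequences flank the cloning site. The automated annotation picks up only one F2A element, located just after Renilla, so the second copy ahead of firefly luciferase is presumably present but unannotated. At a 2A sequence the ribosome skips formation of a peptide bond, so the two luciferases are released as separate proteins free of whatever peptide the test insert encodes. This prevents the insert from altering reporter activity or stability. A synthetic poly(A) signal and a transcriptional pause site upstream of the SV40 promoter reduce spurious read-through transcription from the backbone.

Candidate sequences are inserted by restriction cloning between the two reporters, and the firefly-to-Renilla ratio reports how efficiently ribosomes continue into the downstream frame. The associated publication used the vector to test for ribosomal frameshifting, and the design suits translational recoding assays of this kind.
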