Addgene plasmid #119760: pSGDlucV3.0
Purpose: (Empty Backbone) dual luciferase with FMDV StopGo sequences flanking MCS
Depositing lab: John Atkins. Depositing organization: University College Cork. Publication: Lack of evidence for ribosomal frameshifting in ATP7B mRNA decoding. Loughran G, Fedorova AD, Khan YA, Atkins JF, Baranov PV. Mol Cell. 2022 Oct 6;82(19):3745-3749.e2. doi: 10.1016/j.molcel.2022.08.024. Epub 2022 Sep 16. PubMed 36115342.
Backbone
  Vector backbone: pBR322
  Backbone size (bp): 5853
  Vector type: Mammalian Expression, Luciferase
  Promoter: SV40 and T7
Growth in bacteria
  Bacterial resistance: Ampicillin, 100 μg/mL
  Growth temperature: 37°C
  Growth strain: DH5alpha
  Copy number: High Copy
Gene/Insert
  Cloning method: Restriction Enzyme
  Sequencing primers: 5′ T7
Terms and licenses: Academic/Nonprofit Terms; Industry Terms: Not Available to Industry
Depositor comments: This plasmid is an updated version of the original pSGDluc (https://www.addgene.org/87323/)
How to cite: pSGDlucV3.0 was a gift from John Atkins (Addgene plasmid # 119760 ; http://n2t.net/addgene:119760 ; RRID:Addgene_119760)
